Addgene plasmid #45229: nonphosphorylatable Mis12-targeted Aurora B FRET sensor
Depositing lab: Michael Lampson. Depositing organization: University of Pennsylvania. Publication: Sensing chromosome bi-orientation by spatial separation of aurora B kinase from kinetochore substrates. Liu D, Vader G, Vromans MJ, Lampson MA, Lens SM. Science. 2009 Mar 6;323(5919):1350-3. doi: 10.1126/science.1167000. Epub 2009 Jan 15. PubMed 19150808.
Backbone
  Vector backbone: pcDNA3.1
  Backbone manufacturer: invitrogen
  Total vector size (bp): 7984
  Vector type: Mammalian Expression
Growth in bacteria
  Bacterial resistance: Ampicillin, 100 μg/mL
  Growth temperature: 37°C
  Growth strain: DH5alpha
  Copy number: High Copy
Gene/Insert
  Gene/Insert name: non phosphorylatable Mis12-targeted Aurora B FRET sensor (alt name: pDL007)
  Mutation: T-A mutation in substrate sequence
Terms and licenses: Academic/Nonprofit Terms; Industry Terms: Not Available to Industry
How to cite: nonphosphorylatable Mis12-targeted Aurora B FRET sensor was a gift from Michael Lampson (Addgene plasmid # 45229 ; http://n2t.net/addgene:45229 ; RRID:Addgene_45229)
