[The description below was written by a language model from this plasmid's Addgene catalogue record and pLannotate feature annotations shown in this document.]
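Description:
The nonphosphorylatable Mis12-targeted Aurora B FRET sensor (also called pDL007) is a 7,984 bp mammalian expression plasmid built on the pcDNA3.1 backbone. It is propagated in E. coli through a high-copy ColE1/pUC-type origin with ampicillin selection (AmpR under its own bla promoter). It also carries an f1 origin for single-stranded DNA production. For mammalian cells, an SV40 early promoter drives a neomycin/kanamycin phosphotransferase gene followed by an SV40 polyadenylation signal, which in principle allows G418 selection of stable transfectants.

The payload is a single fusion reading frame transcribed from the CMV immediate-early enhancer/promoter and terminated by the bovine growth hormone poly(A) signal, with flanking T7 and SP6 promoters typical of this backbone. In order, the annotated coding segments are human MIS12, the cyan fluorescent protein mTFP1, a fragment of yeast RAD53, and the yellow fluorescent protein YPet. MIS12 is a kinetochore complex component and serves to localise the sensor to kinetochores. mTFP1 and YPet form the FRET donor–acceptor pair. The RAD53 fragment most likely supplies a phosphothreonine-binding (FHA) domain, as in kinase sensors of this design, though the record does not label it as such. An unannotated gap between this fragment and YPet presumably holds the Aurora B substrate sequence.

In a functional sensor, phosphorylation of the substrate would promote binding to the phospho-binding domain and change FRET efficiency. This version carries a threonine-to-alanine substitution in the substrate sequence, so it cannot be phosphorylated. It therefore acts as a negative control for kinetochore-targeted measurements of Aurora B activity in studies of chromosome bi-orientation during mitosis.
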