Features (pLannotate 1.2.2; 24 found; start..end, strand, type, name):
     28..80      -  misc_feature   bom (fragment): basis of mobility region from pBR322
    235..614     +  enhancer       CMV enhancer: human cytomegalovirus immediate early enhancer
    615..818     +  promoter       CMV promoter: human cytomegalovirus (CMV) immediate early promoter
    814..847     +  LTR            5' LTR (truncated) (fragment): truncated 5' long terminal repeat (LTR) from HIV-1
    863..881     +  promoter       T7 promoter: promoter for bacteriophage T7 RNA polymerase
    906..1520    +  CDS            MIS12: MIS12_HUMAN - Experimental evidence at protein level: Swiss-Prot protein existence level 1. Part of the MIS12 complex which is required for normal chromosome alignment and segregation and for kinetochore formation during mitosis (PubMed:12515822, PubMed:15502821, PubMed:16585270). Essential for proper kinetochore microtubule attachments (PubMed:23891108). From Homo sapiens (Human).
   1542..2249    +  CDS            mTFP1: mTFP1 is a basic (constitutively fluorescent) cyan fluorescent protein published in 2006, derived from Clavularia sp.. It has low acid sensitivity.
   2259..2735    +  CDS            RAD53 (fragment): RAD53_YEAST - Also known as MEC2, SAD1, SPK1. Experimental evidence at protein level: Swiss-Prot protein existence level 1. Controls S-phase checkpoint as well as G1 and G2 DNA damage checkpoints. Phosphorylates proteins on serine, threonine, and tyrosine. Prevents entry into anaphase and mitotic exit after DNA damage via regulation of the Polo kinase CDC5. Seems to be involved in the phosphorylation of RPH1. From Saccharomyces cerevisiae (strain ATCC 204508 / S288c) (Baker's yeast).
   2808..3521    +  CDS            YPet: YPet is a basic (constitutively fluorescent) yellow fluorescent protein published in 2005, derived from Aequorea victoria. It has moderate acid sensitivity.
   3540..3558    -  promoter       SP6 promoter: promoter for bacteriophage SP6 RNA polymerase
   3584..3808    +  polyA_signal   bGH poly(A) signal: bovine growth hormone polyadenylation signal
   3812..3833    +  promoter       SV40 promoter (fragment): SV40 enhancer and early promoter
   3854..4282    +  rep_origin     f1 ori (sequence partly withheld): f1 bacteriophage origin of replication; arrow indicates direction of (+) strand synthesis
   4296..4625    +  promoter       SV40 promoter: SV40 enhancer and early promoter
   4692..5483    +  CDS            neo: KKA2_KLEPN - Also known as kan, nptII. Experimental evidence at protein level: Swiss-Prot protein existence level 1. Resistance to kanamycin, neomycin, paromomycin, ribostamycin, butirosin and gentamicin B. From Klebsiella pneumoniae.
   5507..5665    +  CDS            ble (fragment): BLE_KLEPN - Experimental evidence at protein level: Swiss-Prot protein existence level 1. Binding protein with a strong affinity to the bleomycin family of antibiotics. Binds to CL990; an antimitotic-antibiotic compound. From Klebsiella pneumoniae.
   5660..5781    +  polyA_signal   SV40 poly(A) signal: SV40 polyadenylation signal
   5854..5870    -  protein_bind   lac operator: The lac repressor binds to the lac operator to inhibit transcription in E. coli. This inhibition can be relieved by adding lactose or isopropyl-β-D-thiogalactopyranoside (IPTG). lac repressor encoded by lacI
   5878..5908    -  promoter       lac promoter: promoter for the E. coli lac operon
   5923..5944    -  protein_bind   CAP binding site: CAP binding activates transcription in the presence of cAMP. E. coli catabolite activator protein
   5957..6049    -  CDS            lacI (fragment): lac repressor; lacI; The lac repressor binds to the lac operator to inhibit transcription in E. coli. This inhibition can be relieved by adding lactose or isopropyl-β-D-thiogalactopyranoside (IPTG).
   6232..6817    -  rep_origin     ori: high-copy-number ColE1/pMB1/pBR322/pUC origin of replication
   6988..7848    -  CDS            AmpR: β-lactamase; bla; confers resistance to ampicillin, carbenicillin, and related antibiotics
   7849..7953    -  promoter       AmpR promoter: bla
>Addgene plasmid #45229 | nonphosphorylatable Mis12-targeted Aurora B FRET sensor | depositor full sequence | sequence record 62980 | nonphosphorylatable Mis12-targeted Aurora B FRET sensor sequence 7984 bps
GACGGATCGGGAGATCTCCCGATCCCCTATGGTGCACTCTCAGTACAATCTGCTCTGATGCCGCATAGTT
AAGCCAGTATCTGCTCCCTGCTTGTGTGTTGGAGGTCGCTGAGTAGTGCGCGAGCAAAATTTAAGCTACA
ACAAGGCAAGGCTTGACCGACAATTGCATGAAGAATCTGCTTAGGGTTAGGCGTTTTGCGCTGCTTCGCG
ATGTACGGGCCAGATATACGCGTTGACATTGATTATTGACTAGTTATTAATAGTAATCAATTACGGGGTC
ATTAGTTCATAGCCCATATATGGAGTTCCGCGTTACATAACTTACGGTAAATGGCCCGCCTGGCTGACCG
CCCAACGACCCCCGCCCATTGACGTCAATAATGACGTATGTTCCCATAGTAACGCCAATAGGGACTTTCC
ATTGACGTCAATGGGTGGAGTATTTACGGTAAACTGCCCACTTGGCAGTACATCAAGTGTATCATATGCC
AAGTACGCCCCCTATTGACGTCAATGACGGTAAATGGCCCGCCTGGCATTATGCCCAGTACATGACCTTA
TGGGACTTTCCTACTTGGCAGTACATCTACGTATTAGTCATCGCTATTACCATGGTGATGCGGTTTTGGC
AGTACATCAATGGGCGTGGATAGCGGTTTGACTCACGGGGATTTCCAAGTCTCCACCCCATTGACGTCAA
TGGGAGTTTGTTTTGGCACCAAAATCAACGGGACTTTCCAAAATGTCGTAACAACTCCGCCCCATTGACG
CAAATGGGCGGTAGGCGTGTACGGTGGGAGGTCTATATAAGCAGAGCTCTCTGGCTAACTAGAGAACCCA
CTGCTTACTGGCTTATCGAAATTAATACGACTCACTATAGGGAGACCCAAGCTTGGCGCGCCACCATGTC
TGTGGATCCAATGACCTACGAGGCCCAGTTCTTTGGCTTCACGCCACAAACGTGCATGCTTCGGATCTAC
ATTGCATTTCAAGACTACCTATTTGAAGTGATGCAGGCCGTTGAACAGGTTATTCTGAAGAAGCTGGATG
GCATCCCAGACTGTGACATTAGCCCAGTGCAGATTCGCAAATGCACAGAGAAGTTTCTTTGCTTCATGAA
AGGACATTTTGATAACCTTTTTAGCAAAATGGAGCAACTGTTTTTGCAGCTGATTTTACGTATTCCCTCA
AACATCTTGCTTCCTGAAGATAAATGTAAGGAGACACCTTATAGTGAGGAAGATTTTCAGCATCTCCAGA
AAGAAATTGAACAGTTACAGGAGAAGTACAAGACTGAATTATGTACTAAGCAGGCCCTTCTTGCAGAATT
AGAAGAGCAAAAAATTGTTCAGGCCAAACTCAAACAGACGTTGACTTTCTTTGATGAGCTTCATAATGTT
GGCAGAGATCATGGGACTAGTGATTTTAGGGAGAGTTTAGTATCCCTGGTTCAGAACTCCAGAAAACTAC
AGAACATTAGAGACAATGTGGAAAAGGAATCGAAACGACTGAAAATATCTATGCTAGCCTCGAGCGCCAC
CATGGTGAGCAAGGGCGAGGAGACCACAATGGGCGTAATCAAGCCCGACATGAAGATCAAGCTGAAGATG
GAGGGCAACGTGAATGGCCACGCCTTCGTGATCGAGGGCGAGGGCGAGGGCAAGCCCTACGACGGCACCA
ACACCATCAACCTGGAGGTGAAGGAGGGAGCCCCCCTGCCCTTCTCCTACGACATTCTGACCACCGCGTT
CGCCTACGGCAACAGGGCCTTCACCAAGTACCCCGACGACATCCCCAACTACTTCAAGCAGTCCTTCCCC
GAGGGCTACTCTTGGGAGCGCACCATGACCTTCGAGGACAAGGGCATCGTGAAGGTGAAGTCCGACATCT
CCATGGAGGAGGACTCCTTCATCTACGAGATACACCTCAAGGGCGAGAACTTCCCCCCCAACGGCCCCGT
GATGCAGAAGAAGACCACCGGCTGGGACGCCTCCACCGAGAGGATGTACGTGCGCGACGGCGTGCTGAAG
GGCGACGTCAAGCACAAGCTGCTGCTGGAGGGCGGCGGCCACCACCGCGTTGACTTCAAGACCATCTACA
GGGCCAAGAAGGCGGTGAAGCTGCCCGACTATCACTTTGTGGACCACCGCATCGAGATCCTGAACCACGA
CAAGGACTACAACAAGGTGACCGTTTACGAGAGCGCCGTGGCCCGCAACTCCACCGACGGCATGGACGAG
CTGTACAAGGCTGGTACCAAGGGTAATGGTAGGTTTTTAACTTTAAAACCATTGCCTGACAGCATTATTC
AAGAAAGCCTGGAGATTCAGCAAGGTGTGAATCCATTTTTCATTGGTAGATCCGAGGATTGCAATTGTAA
AATTGAAGACAGTAGGTTGTCTCGAGTTCATTGCTTCATTTTCAAAAAGAGGCATGCTGTAGGCAAAAGC
ATGTATGAATCTCCGGCACAAGGTTTAGATGATATTTGGTATTGCCACACCGGAACTAACGTGAGCTATT
TAAATAATAACCGCATGATACAGGGTACGAAATTCCTTTTACAAGACGGAGATGAAATCAAGATCATTTG
GGATAAAAACAATAAATTTGTCATTGGCTTTAAAGTGGAAATTAACGATACTACAGGTCTGTTTAACGAG
GGATTAGGTATGTTACAAGAACAAAGAGTAGTACTTAAGCAAACAGCCGAAGAAAAAGATTTGGTGAAAA
AGTTAGGAGGATCCGGCGGCAAGGTGAACAAGATCGTGAAGAACCGCCGCGCCGTGGCCATCGGTGGCTC
CGGAGGAGTGAGCAAGGGCGAGGAGCTGTTCACCGGGGTGGTGCCCATCCTGGTCGAGCTGGACGGCGAC
GTAAACGGCCACAAGTTCAGCGTGTCCGGCGAGGGCGAGGGCGATGCCACCTACGGCAAGCTGACCCTGA
AGCTGCTCTGCACCACCGGCAAGCTGCCCGTGCCCTGGCCCACCCTCGTGACCACCCTGGGCTACGGCCT
GCAGTGCTTCGCCCGCTACCCCGACCACATGAAGCAGCACGACTTCTTCAAGTCCGCCATGCCCGAAGGC
TACGTCCAGGAGCGCACCATCTTCTTCAAGGACGACGGCAACTACAAGACCCGCGCCGAGGTGAAGTTCG
AGGGCGACACCCTGGTGAACCGCATCGAGCTGAAGGGCATCGACTTCAAGGAGGACGGCAACATCCTGGG
GCACAAGCTGGAGTACAACTACAACAGCCACAACGTCTATATCACCGCCGACAAGCAGAAGAACGGCATC
AAGGCCAACTTCAAGATCCGCCACAACATCGAGGACGGCGGCGTGCAGCTCGCCGACCACTACCAGCAGA
ACACCCCCATCGGCGACGGCCCCGTGCTGCTGCCCGACAACCACTACCTGAGCTACCAGTCCGCCCTGTT
CAAAGACCCCAACGAGAAGCGCGATCACATGGTCCTGCTGGAGTTCCTGACCGCCGCCGGGATCACTGAA
GGCATGAACGAGCTGTACAAGTAATCTAGAGGGCCCTATTCTATAGTGTCACCTAAATGCTAGAGCTCGC
TGATCAGCCTCGACTGTGCCTTCTAGTTGCCAGCCATCTGTTGTTTGCCCCTCCCCCGTGCCTTCCTTGA
CCCTGGAAGGTGCCACTCCCACTGTCCTTTCCTAATAAAATGAGGAAATTGCATCGCATTGTCTGAGTAG
GTGTCATTCTATTCTGGGGGGTGGGGTGGGGCAGGACAGCAAGGGGGAGGATTGGGAAGACAATAGCAGG
CATGCTGGGGATGCGGTGGGCTCTATGGCTTCTGAGGCGGAAAGAACCAGCTGGGGCTCTAGGGGGTATC
CCC
[124 nt withheld, positions 3854-3977]
C
[91 nt withheld, positions 3979-4069]
A
[49 nt withheld, positions 4071-4119]
CCTTTGACGTTGGAGTCCACGTTCTTT
[37 nt withheld, positions 4147-4183]
ACCCTATCTCGGTCTATTCTTTTGATTTATAAGGGATTTTGCCGATTTCGGCCTATTGGTTAAAAAATGA
GCTGATTTAACAAAAATTTAACGCGAATTAATTCTGTGGAATGTGTGTCAGTTAGGGTGTGGAAAGTCCC
CAGGCTCCCCAGCAGGCAGAAGTATGCAAAGCATGCATCTCAATTAGTCAGCAACCAGGTGTGGAAAGTC
CCCAGGCTCCCCAGCAGGCAGAAGTATGCAAAGCATGCATCTCAATTAGTCAGCAACCATAGTCCCGCCC
CTAACTCCGCCCATCCCGCCCCTAACTCCGCCCAGTTCCGCCCATTCTCCGCCCCATGGCTGACTAATTT
TTTTTATTTATGCAGAGGCCGAGGCCGCCTCTGCCTCTGAGCTATTCCAGAAGTAGTGAGGAGGCTTTTT
TGGAGGCCTAGGCTTTTGCAAAAAGCTCCCGGGAGCTTGTATATCCATTTTCGGATCTGATCAAGAGACA
GGATGAGGATCGTTTCGCATGATTGAACAAGATGGATTGCACGCAGGTTCTCCGGCCGCTTGGGTGGAGA
GGCTATTCGGCTATGACTGGGCACAACAGACAATCGGCTGCTCTGATGCCGCCGTGTTCCGGCTGTCAGC
GCAGGGGCGCCCGGTTCTTTTTGTCAAGACCGACCTGTCCGGTGCCCTGAATGAACTGCAGGACGAGGCA
GCGCGGCTATCGTGGCTGGCCACGACGGGCGTTCCTTGCGCAGCTGTGCTCGACGTTGTCACTGAAGCGG
GAAGGGACTGGCTGCTATTGGGCGAAGTGCCGGGGCAGGATCTCCTGTCATCTCACCTTGCTCCTGCCGA
GAAAGTATCCATCATGGCTGATGCAATGCGGCGGCTGCATACGCTTGATCCGGCTACCTGCCCATTCGAC
CACCAAGCGAAACATCGCATCGAGCGAGCACGTACTCGGATGGAAGCCGGTCTTGTCGATCAGGATGATC
TGGACGAAGAGCATCAGGGGCTCGCGCCAGCCGAACTGTTCGCCAGGCTCAAGGCGCGCATGCCCGACGG
CGAGGATCTCGTCGTGACCCATGGCGATGCCTGCTTGCCGAATATCATGGTGGAAAATGGCCGCTTTTCT
GGATTCATCGACTGTGGCCGGCTGGGTGTGGCGGACCGCTATCAGGACATAGCGTTGGCTACCCGTGATA
TTGCTGAAGAGCTTGGCGGCGAATGGGCTGACCGCTTCCTCGTGCTTTACGGTATCGCCGCTCCCGATTC
GCAGCGCATCGCCTTCTATCGCCTTCTTGACGAGTTCTTCTGAGCGGGACTCTGGGGTTCGAAATGACCG
ACCAAGCGACGCCCAACCTGCCATCACGAGATTTCGATTCCACCGCCGCCTTCTATGAAAGGTTGGGCTT
CGGAATCGTTTTCCGGGACGCCGGCTGGATGATCCTCCAGCGCGGGGATCTCATGCTGGAGTTCTTCGCC
CACCCCAACTTGTTTATTGCAGCTTATAATGGTTACAAATAAAGCAATAGCATCACAAATTTCACAAATA
AAGCATTTTTTTCACTGCATTCTAGTTGTGGTTTGTCCAAACTCATCAATGTATCTTATCATGTCTGTAT
ACCGTCGACCTCTAGCTAGAGCTTGGCGTAATCATGGTCATAGCTGTTTCCTGTGTGAAATTGTTATCCG
CTCACAATTCCACACAACATACGAGCCGGAAGCATAAAGTGTAAAGCCTGGGGTGCCTAATGAGTGAGCT
AACTCACATTAATTGCGTTGCGCTCACTGCCCGCTTTCCAGTCGGGAAACCTGTCGTGCCAGCTGCATTA
ATGAATCGGCCAACGCGCGGGGAGAGGCGGTTTGCGTATTGGGCGCTCTTCCGCTTCCTCGCTCACTGAC
TCGCTGCGCTCGGTCGTTCGGCTGCGGCGAGCGGTATCAGCTCACTCAAAGGCGGTAATACGGTTATCCA
CAGAATCAGGGGATAACGCAGGAAAGAACATGTGAGCAAAAGGCCAGCAAAAGGCCAGGAACCGTAAAAA
GGCCGCGTTGCTGGCGTTTTTCCATAGGCTCCGCCCCCCTGACGAGCATCACAAAAATCGACGCTCAAGT
CAGAGGTGGCGAAACCCGACAGGACTATAAAGATACCAGGCGTTTCCCCCTGGAAGCTCCCTCGTGCGCT
CTCCTGTTCCGACCCTGCCGCTTACCGGATACCTGTCCGCCTTTCTCCCTTCGGGAAGCGTGGCGCTTTC
TCATAGCTCACGCTGTAGGTATCTCAGTTCGGTGTAGGTCGTTCGCTCCAAGCTGGGCTGTGTGCACGAA
CCCCCCGTTCAGCCCGACCGCTGCGCCTTATCCGGTAACTATCGTCTTGAGTCCAACCCGGTAAGACACG
ACTTATCGCCACTGGCAGCAGCCACTGGTAACAGGATTAGCAGAGCGAGGTATGTAGGCGGTGCTACAGA
GTTCTTGAAGTGGTGGCCTAACTACGGCTACACTAGAAGAACAGTATTTGGTATCTGCGCTCTGCTGAAG
CCAGTTACCTTCGGAAAAAGAGTTGGTAGCTCTTGATCCGGCAAACAAACCACCGCTGGTAGCGGTTTTT
TTGTTTGCAAGCAGCAGATTACGCGCAGAAAAAAAGGATCTCAAGAAGATCCTTTGATCTTTTCTACGGG
GTCTGACGCTCAGTGGAACGAAAACTCACGTTAAGGGATTTTGGTCATGAGATTATCAAAAAGGATCTTC
ACCTAGATCCTTTTAAATTAAAAATGAAGTTTTAAATCAATCTAAAGTATATATGAGTAAACTTGGTCTG
ACAGTTACCAATGCTTAATCAGTGAGGCACCTATCTCAGCGATCTGTCTATTTCGTTCATCCATAGTTGC
CTGACTCCCCGTCGTGTAGATAACTACGATACGGGAGGGCTTACCATCTGGCCCCAGTGCTGCAATGATA
CCGCGAGACCCACGCTCACCGGCTCCAGATTTATCAGCAATAAACCAGCCAGCCGGAAGGGCCGAGCGCA
GAAGTGGTCCTGCAACTTTATCCGCCTCCATCCAGTCTATTAATTGTTGCCGGGAAGCTAGAGTAAGTAG
TTCGCCAGTTAATAGTTTGCGCAACGTTGTTGCCATTGCTACAGGCATCGTGGTGTCACGCTCGTCGTTT
GGTATGGCTTCATTCAGCTCCGGTTCCCAACGATCAAGGCGAGTTACATGATCCCCCATGTTGTGCAAAA
AAGCGGTTAGCTCCTTCGGTCCTCCGATCGTTGTCAGAAGTAAGTTGGCCGCAGTGTTATCACTCATGGT
TATGGCAGCACTGCATAATTCTCTTACTGTCATGCCATCCGTAAGATGCTTTTCTGTGACTGGTGAGTAC
TCAACCAAGTCATTCTGAGAATAGTGTATGCGGCGACCGAGTTGCTCTTGCCCGGCGTCAATACGGGATA
ATACCGCGCCACATAGCAGAACTTTAAAAGTGCTCATCATTGGAAAACGTTCTTCGGGGCGAAAACTCTC
AAGGATCTTACCGCTGTTGAGATCCAGTTCGATGTAACCCACTCGTGCACCCAACTGATCTTCAGCATCT
TTTACTTTCACCAGCGTTTCTGGGTGAGCAAAAACAGGAAGGCAAAATGCCGCAAAAAAGGGAATAAGGG
CGACACGGAAATGTTGAATACTCATACTCTTCCTTTTTCAATATTATTGAAGCATTTATCAGGGTTATTG
TCTCATGAGCGGATACATATTTGAATGTATTTAGAAAAATAAACAAATAGGGGTTCCGCGCACATTTCCC
CGAAAAGTGCCACCTGACGTC
