>Addgene plasmid #45229 | nonphosphorylatable Mis12-targeted Aurora B FRET sensor | addgene partial sequence | sequence record 64577 | CMV_fwd
TAAGCAGAGCTCTCTGGCTAACTAGAGAACCCACTGCTTACTGGCTTATCGAAATTAATACGACTCACTA
TAGGGAGACCCAAGCTTGGCGCGCCACCATGTCTGTGGATCCAATGACCTACGAGGCCCAGTTCTTTGGC
TTCACGCCACAAACGTGCATGCTTCGGATCTACATTGCATTTCAAGACTACCTATTTGAAGTGATGCAGG
CCGTTGAACAGGTTATTCTGAAGAAGCTGGATGGCATCCCAGACTGTGACATTAGCCCAGTGCAGATTCG
CAAATGCACAGAGAAGTTTCTTTGCTTCATGAAAGGACATTTTGATAACCTTTTTAGCAAAATGGAGCAA
CTGTTTTTGCAGCTGATTTTACGTATTCCCTCAAACATCTTGCTTCCTGAAGATAAATGTAAGGAGACAC
CTTATAGTGAGGAAGATTTTCAGCATCTCCAGAAAGAAATTGAACAGTTACAGGAGAAGTACAAGACTGA
ATTATGTACTAAGCAGGCCCTTCTTGCAGAATTAGAAGAGCAAAAAATTGTTCAGGCCAAACTCAAACAG
ACGTTGACTTTCTTTGATGAGCTTCATAATGTTGGCAGAGATCATGGGACTAGTGATTTTAGGGAGAGTT
TAGTATCCCTGGTTCAGAACTCCAGAAAACTACAGAACATTAGAGACAATGTGGAAAAGGAATCGAAACG
ACTGAAAATATCTATGCTAGCCTCGAGCGCCACCATGGTGAGCAAGGGCGAGGAGACCACAATGGGCGTA
ATCAAGCCCGACATGAAGATCAAGCTGAAGATGGAGGGCAACGTGAATGGCCACGCCTTCGTGATCGAGG
GCGAGGGCGAGGGCAAGCCCTACGACGGCACCAACACCATCAACCTGGAGGTGAAGGAGGGAGCCCCCCT
GCCCT
