>Addgene plasmid #45229 | nonphosphorylatable Mis12-targeted Aurora B FRET sensor | addgene partial sequence | sequence record 64581 | EGFP-N 5'-CGTCGCCGTCCAGCTCGACCAG-3'
GCTCCTCGCCCTTGCTCACTCCTCCGGAGCCACCGATGGCCACGGCGCGGCGGTTCTTCACGATCTTGTT
CACCTTGCCGCCGGATCCTCCTAACTTTTTCACCAAATCTTTTTCTTCGGCTGTTTGCTTAAGTACTACT
CTTTGTTCTTGTAACATACCTAATCCCTCGTTAAACAGACCTGTAGTATCGTTAATTTCCACTTTAAAGC
CAATGACAAATTTATTGTTTTTATCCCAAATGATCTTGATTTCATCTCCGTCTTGTAAAAGGAATTTCGT
ACCCTGTATCATGCGGTTATTATTTAAATAGCTCACGTTAGTTCCGGTGTGGCAATACCAAATATCATCT
AAACCTTGTGCCGGAGATTCATACATGCTTTTGCCTACAGCATGCCTCTTTTTGAAAATGAAGCAATGAA
CTCGAGACAACCTACTGTCTTCAATTTTACAATTGCAATCCTCGGATCTACCAATGAAAAATGGATTCAC
ACCTTGCTGAATCTCCAGGCTTTCTTGAATAATGCTGTCAGGCAATGGTTTTAAAGTTAAAAACCTACCA
TTACCCTTGGTACCAGCCTTGTACAGCTCGTCCATGCCGTCGGTGGAGTTGCGGGCCACGGCGCTCTCGT
AAACGGTCACCTTGTTGTAGTCCTTGTCGTGGTTCAGGATCTCGATGCGGTGGTCCACAAAGTGATAGTC
GGGCAGCTTCACCGCCTTCTTGGCCCTGTAGATGGTCTTGAAGTCAACGCGGTGGTGGCCGCCGCCCTCC
AGCAGCAGCTTGTGCTTGACGTCGCCCTTCAGCACGCCGTCGCGCACGTACATCCTCTCGGTGGAGGCGT
CCCAGCCGGTGGTCTTCTTCTGCATCACGGG
